>Addgene plasmid #18551 | T4 Lysozyme L121A A129V L133A F153L WT* | addgene partial sequence | sequence record 24337 | 3primeUP
CNTCGAAAAGCCCGCTCATTAGGCGGGCTCAGATCTGCTCATGTTTGACAGCTTATCATCGATAAGCTCC
CCTCGAGTCACGACGTTGTAAAACGACGGCCAGTGCCAAGCTTCGGCAATAAATTCTTGATATGTTTTCA
TATGTTTCCTTTAAATATTTTAATTAGTAATTGTCTATTCAAGTAATTGTGAATATACTATCACAATTCC
AAGAGAAAGTAAACAGCTTTATAGATTTTTATACGCGTCCCAAGTGCCAGTTCTCAGCGTTGTAATCACT
CGTTTTGCGCGATTAGGTGTTTGATTATACCATCTACTTTTAGCCGCGTTAACTGCAACTTCATCCCAGC
GTTTTTGTTGAGCCATACGTAAAGAGTTAGTAAATCCTGCCACACCGGTTTCTCCCATTTGGAAAACCAT
ATTAATCAATGCAGCGCGACGAACCGCATCAAGAGAATCATAAACCGGTTTTAATTTAGCATTTCTCAGA
ATTCCGCGAACAGCAGCATCAACATCCTGATTAAAGAGTTTTTCAGCCTCATCTTTTGTAATTACACCAT
TAGTATTACGCCCAATAGCTTTATCTAATTCAGATTTAGCAGCATTAAGTGATGGACTTTTTGTAAGCAA
ATGACCGATGCCAATAGTGTAATAGCCTTCTGTGTCTTTATAGATTTTAAGTCTAAGACCTTCATCTATA
CGTAACATTTCAAATATATNCATAATACCTCCTANGCATCGATGGATCCCCGGGTACCGAGCTCGAATTC
GTATCANGGCATAGCTGGTCCNGGTGAATTGTATCCGCTCGATCNGNTTCCGGGNGAAATGTANCGCTCN
A
