[The description below was written by a language model from this plasmid's Addgene catalogue record.]
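Description:
T4 Lysozyme L121A A129V L133A F153L WT* is a bacterial expression plasmid built on the pHS1403 backbone (about 5 kb without insert) that carries a mutant form of the bacteriophage T4 lysozyme gene (gene e, alternative insert name EB17). It is maintained in E. coli as a high-copy plasmid under ampicillin selection. The record does not state the origin of replication or the promoter that drives expression, and no feature table is available to confirm these elements.

The insert is roughly 600 bp and was cloned by restriction digestion between BamHI at the 5′ end and HindIII at the 3′ end, with both sites preserved. According to the depositor, the BamHI site sits 27 bp from the start codon and the HindIII site lies 115 bp beyond the stop codon, so the fragment includes short flanking untranslated regions in addition to the coding sequence. No fusion tags or reporters are recorded.

The encoded protein carries four substitutions, L121A, A129V, L133A and F153L, in the background designated WT*. In the T4 lysozyme literature that term generally refers to the cysteine-free pseudo-wild-type protein, although the record itself does not define it. All four changes swap one hydrophobic residue for another of different size, the kind of combination typically used to examine how side-chain packing in the protein interior affects stability and structure. The record gives no explicit purpose, but the construct is suited to producing this variant in bacteria for such biophysical or structural work.
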