Addgene plasmid #18551: T4 Lysozyme L121A A129V L133A F153L WT*
Depositing lab: Brian Matthews. Depositing organization: University of Oregon.
Backbone
  Vector backbone: pHS1403
  Backbone size w/o insert (bp): 5000
  Vector type: Bacterial Expression
Growth in bacteria
  Bacterial resistance: Ampicillin, 100 μg/mL
  Growth temperature: 37°C
  Growth strain: DH5alpha
  Copy number: High Copy
Gene/Insert
  Gene/Insert name: T4 Lysozyme (alt name: EB17)
  Species: Bacteriophage T4
  Insert size (bp): 600
  Mutation: L121A A129V L133A F153L WT*
  GenBank ID: NP_049736
  Entrez Gene: e (a.k.a. T4p123)
  Cloning method: Restriction Enzyme; 5′ cloning site BamHI (not destroyed); 3′ cloning site HindIII (not destroyed)
  Sequencing primers: 5′ na; 3′ GGCGTATCACGAGGCCC
Terms and licenses: Academic/Nonprofit Terms; Industry Terms: Not Available to Industry
Depositor comments: The BamHI site is 27 bp from the ATG and the HindIII site is 115 bp from the stop.
How to cite: T4 Lysozyme L121A A129V L133A F153L WT* was a gift from Brian Matthews (Addgene plasmid # 18551 ; http://n2t.net/addgene:18551 ; RRID:Addgene_18551)
